Addgene plasmid #140646: CTCF-mAC donor (Hygro)
Purpose: CTCF tagging with mAID-clover
Depositing lab: Masato Kanemaki. Depositing organization: National Institute of Genetics. Publication: The auxin-inducible degron 2 technology provides sharp degradation control in yeast, mammalian cells, and mice. Yesbolatova A, Saito Y, Kitamoto N, Makino-Itou H, Ajima R, Nakano R, Nakaoka H, Fukui K, Gamo K, Tominari Y, Takeuchi H, Saga Y, Hayashi KI, Kanemaki MT. Nat Commun. 2020 Nov 11;11(1):5701. doi: 10.1038/s41467-020-19532-z. PubMed 33177522.
Backbone
  Vector backbone: pBluescript
  Vector type: Mammalian Expression, CRISPR
  Selectable markers: Hygromycin
Growth in bacteria
  Bacterial resistance: Ampicillin, 100 μg/mL
  Growth temperature: 37°C
  Growth strain: DH5alpha
  Copy number: High Copy
Gene/Insert
  Gene/Insert name: CTCF
  Species: H. sapiens (human)
  Entrez Gene: CTCF (a.k.a. CFAP108, FAP108, MRD21)
Terms and licenses: Academic/Nonprofit Terms; Industry Terms: Not Available to Industry
How to cite: CTCF-mAC donor (Hygro) was a gift from Masato Kanemaki (Addgene plasmid # 140646 ; http://n2t.net/addgene:140646 ; RRID:Addgene_140646)
