[The description below was written by a language model from this plasmid's Addgene catalogue record and pLannotate feature annotations shown in this document.]
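Description:
CTCF-mAC donor (Hygro) is a homology-directed repair donor plasmid built on pBluescript, intended for CRISPR-assisted tagging of the endogenous human CTCF gene with a mini-AID–Clover ("mAC") cassette. It is maintained in E. coli as a high-copy plasmid through its ColE1/pUC-type origin and ampicillin resistance (AmpR with its bla promoter). It also retains typical pBluescript elements: an f1 origin, lacZα and lac promoter/operator remnants, and flanking T7 and T3 promoters.

The payload begins with a fragment of the CTCF coding sequence, which appears to be part of the upstream homology arm. It is followed shortly by the mini-AID degron from Arabidopsis IAA17 and then mClover3, an arrangement consistent with a C-terminal fusion to CTCF, although the record does not state the tagging position. An SV40 poly(A) signal follows the tag. Downstream lies a selection cassette in which the mouse PGK promoter drives the hygromycin resistance gene, ending in a PGK poly(A) signal. This cassette is flanked by two loxP sites in the same orientation, so Cre could excise the marker after integration. The unannotated stretch between the second loxP site and the T3 promoter probably holds the downstream homology arm, but the feature table does not label it. The short MYL10 and yeast PGK1 terminator hits are likely spurious matches.

No promoter drives the tag within the plasmid, so expression of the fusion depends on correct insertion at the CTCF locus. Integrants are selected with hygromycin. In cells expressing a TIR1 auxin receptor, the tagged CTCF can be followed by green fluorescence and rapidly depleted with auxin-type ligands. The guide RNA and Cas9 needed for targeting are not on this plasmid.
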