Features (pLannotate 1.2.2; 23 found; start..end, strand, type, name):
     30..458     -  rep_origin     f1 ori (sequence partly withheld): f1 bacteriophage origin of replication; arrow indicates direction of (+) strand synthesis
    463..618     -  CDS            lacZα (fragment): LacZα fragment of β-galactosidase; lacZ fragment
    626..644     +  promoter       T7 promoter: promoter for bacteriophage T7 RNA polymerase
    650..751     -  CDS            MYL10 (fragment): MYL10_HUMAN - Also known as MYLC2PL, PLRLC. Experimental evidence at protein level: Swiss-Prot protein existence level 1. From Homo sapiens (Human).
    756..772     -  terminator     PGK1 terminator (fragment): S. cerevisae PGK1; transcription terminator for 3-phosphoglycerate kinase gene
    917..1096    +  CDS            CTCF (fragment): CTCF_HUMAN - Experimental evidence at protein level: Swiss-Prot protein existence level 1. Chromatin binding factor that binds to DNA sequence specific sites. Involved in transcriptional regulation by binding to chromatin insulators and preventing interaction between promoter and nearby enhancers and silencers. Acts as transcriptional repressor binding to promoters of vertebrate MYC gene and BAG1 gene. Also binds to the PLK and PIM1 promoters. Acts as a transcriptional activator of APP. Regulates APOA1/C3/A4/A5 gene cluster and controls MHC class II gene expression. Plays an essential role in
   1115..1318    +  CDS            mini-AID: minimal degron from the auxin-responsive IAA17 protein of Arabidopsis thaliana (Kubota et al., 2013) acts as an auxin-inducible degron (AID) in the presence of TIR1
   1325..2044    +  CDS            mClover3: bright green-yellow fluorescent protein derived from mClover2, with improved photostability (Bajar et al., 2003) mammalian codon-optimized
   2055..2139    +  CDS            large T antigen (fragment): large T antigen from SV40 (simian virus 40)
   2162..2283    +  polyA_signal   SV40 poly(A) signal: SV40 polyadenylation signal
   2314..2347    -  protein_bind   loxP: Cre-mediated recombination occurs in the 8-bp core sequence (GCATACAT). Cre recombinase
   2408..2907    +  promoter       PGK promoter: mouse phosphoglycerate kinase 1 promoter
   2967..3987    +  CDS            HygR (fragment): aminoglycoside phosphotransferase from E. coli; aph(4)-Ia; confers resistance to hygromycin
   4071..4523    +  polyA_signal   PGK poly(A) signal: mouse phosphoglycerate kinase 1 polyadenylation signal
   4550..4583    -  protein_bind   loxP: Cre-mediated recombination occurs in the 8-bp core sequence (GCATACAT). Cre recombinase
   5075..5093    -  promoter       T3 promoter: promoter for bacteriophage T3 RNA polymerase
   5138..5154    -  protein_bind   lac operator: The lac repressor binds to the lac operator to inhibit transcription in E. coli. This inhibition can be relieved by adding lactose or isopropyl-β-D-thiogalactopyranoside (IPTG). lac repressor encoded by lacI
   5162..5192    -  promoter       lac promoter: promoter for the E. coli lac operon
   5207..5228    -  protein_bind   CAP binding site: CAP binding activates transcription in the presence of cAMP. E. coli catabolite activator protein
   5241..5333    -  CDS            lacI (fragment): lac repressor; lacI; The lac repressor binds to the lac operator to inhibit transcription in E. coli. This inhibition can be relieved by adding lactose or isopropyl-β-D-thiogalactopyranoside (IPTG).
   5516..6104    -  rep_origin     ori: high-copy-number ColE1/pMB1/pBR322/pUC origin of replication
   6275..7135    -  CDS            AmpR: β-lactamase; bla; confers resistance to ampicillin, carbenicillin, and related antibiotics
   7136..7240    -  promoter       AmpR promoter: bla
>Addgene plasmid #140646 | CTCF-mAC donor (Hygro) | addgene full sequence | sequence record 292657 | Addgene NGS Result
CTAAATTGTAAGCGTTAATATTTTGTTAAAATTCGCGTTAAATTTTTGTTAAATCAGCTCATTTTTTAAC
CAATAGGCCGAAATCGGCAAAATCCCTTATAAATCAAAAGAATAGACCGAGATAGGGT
[37 nt withheld, positions 129-165]
AAAGAACGTGGACTCCAACGTCAAAGG
[49 nt withheld, positions 193-241]
T
[91 nt withheld, positions 243-333]
G
[124 nt withheld, positions 335-458]
CCCATTCGCCATTCAGGCTGCGCAACTGTTGGGAAGGGCGATCGGTGCGGGCCTCTTCGCTATTACGCCA
GCTGGCGAAAGGGGGATGTGCTGCAAGGCGATTAAGTTGGGTAACGCCAGGGTTTTCCCAGTCACGACGT
TGTAAAACGACGGCCAGTGAGCGCGCGTAATACGACTCACTATAGGGCGAATTGGAGCTCTGAGGCAGGA
GAATTGCTTTAACCCGGGGGGCAGAGGTTGCAGTGAGCTGAGATCATGCCCGTGCACTCCAGCCTGGTCA
TAGAGCAAGACTCCGTCTCAAAAAATAAAATAAAAAATAAATTGACTGTCTCTGGACCGCTATCTAATAA
GGCTGTCCTGCATTGCTGACATCCCGTTCGCTGTCAGTCTAAAAGACCCTTGTGATTCTTGGGGCTTTAA
TGGACCATTTGTTCTGTCTGTGCTCTTCTTTGCCAGCAACAGCTATCATTCAGGTTGAAGACCAGAATAC
AGGTGCAATTGAGAACATTATAGTTGAAGTAAAAAAAGAGCCAGATGCTGAGCCCGCAGAGGGAGAGGAA
GAGGAGGCCCAGCCAGCTGCCACAGATGCCCCCAACGGAGACCTCACGCCCGAGATGATCCTCAGCATGA
TGGACCGGGGATCCGGTGCAGGCGCCAAGGAGAAGAGTGCTTGTCCTAAAGATCCAGCCAAACCTCCGGC
CAAGGCACAAGTTGTGGGATGGCCACCGGTGAGATCATACCGGAAGAACGTGATGGTTTCCTGCCAAAAA
TCAAGCGGTGGCCCGGAGGCGGCGGCGTTCGTGAAGGTATCAATGGACGGAGCACCGTACTTGAGGAAAA
TCGATTTGAGGATGTATAAAGCTAGCATGGTGAGCAAGGGCGAGGAGCTGTTCACCGGGGTGGTGCCCAT
CCTGGTCGAGCTGGACGGCGACGTAAACGGCCACAAGTTCAGCGTCCGCGGCGAGGGCGAGGGCGATGCC
ACCAACGGCAAGCTGACCCTGAAGTTCATCTGCACCACCGGCAAGCTGCCCGTGCCCTGGCCCACCCTCG
TGACCACCTTCGGCTACGGCGTGGCCTGCTTCAGCCGCTACCCCGACCACATGAAGCAGCACGACTTCTT
CAAGTCCGCCATGCCCGAAGGCTACGTCCAGGAGCGCACCATCTCTTTCAAGGACGACGGTACCTACAAG
ACCCGCGCCGAGGTGAAGTTCGAGGGCGACACCCTGGTGAACCGCATCGAGCTGAAGGGCATCGACTTCA
AGGAGGACGGCAACATCCTGGGGCACAAGCTGGAGTACAACTTCAACAGCCACAACGTCTATATCACGGC
CGACAAGCAGAAGAACGGCATCAAGGCTAACTTCAAGATCCGCCACAACGTTGAGGACGGCAGCGTGCAG
CTCGCCGACCACTACCAGCAGAACACCCCCATCGGCGACGGCCCCGTGCTGCTGCCCGACAACCACTACC
TGAGCCATCAGTCCAAGCTGAGCAAAGACCCCAACGAGAAGCGCGATCACATGGTCCTGCTGGAGTTCGT
GACCGCCGCCGGGATTACACATGGCATGGACGAGCTGTACAAGTAATCTAGATAACTGATCATAATCAGC
CATACCACATTTGTAGAGGTTTTACTTGCTTTAAAAAACCTCCCACACCTCCCCCTGAACCTGAAACATA
AAATGAATGCAATTGTTGTTGTTAACTTGTTTATTGCAGCTTATAATGGTTACAAATAAAGCAATAGCAT
CACAAATTTCACAAATAAAGCATTTTTTTCACTGCATTCTAGTTGTGGTTTGTCCAAACTCATCAATGTA
TCTTAACGCGTCGATCATATTCAATAACCCTTAATATAACTTCGTATAATGTATGCTATACGAAGTTATT
AGGTCTGAAGAGGAGTTTACGTCCAGCCAAGCTTAGGATCTCGACCTCGAAATTCTACCGGGTAGGGGAG
GCGCTTTTCCCAAGGCAGTCTGGAGCATGCGCTTTAGCAGCCCCGCTGGGCACTTGGCGCTACACAAGTG
GCCTCTGGCCTCGCACACATTCCACATCCACCGGTAGGCGCCAACCGACTCCGTTCTTTGGTGGCCCCTT
CGCGCCACCTTCTACTCCTCCCCTAGTCAGGAAGTTCCCCCCCGCCCCGCAGCTCGCGTCGTGCAGGACG
TGACAAATGGAAGTAGCACGTCTCACTAGTCTCGTGCAGATGGACAGCACCGCTGAGCAATGGAAGCGGG
TAGGCCTTTGGGGCAGCGGCCAATAGCAGCTTTGCTCCTTCGCTTTCTGGGCTCAGAGGCTGGGAAGGGG
TGGGTCCGGGGGCGGGCTCAGGGGCGGGCTCAGGGGCGGGGCGGGCGCCCGAAGGTCCTCCGGAGGCCCG
GCATTCTGCACGCTTCAAAAGCGCACGTCTGCCGCGCTGTTCTCCTCTTCCTCATCTCCGGGCCTTTCGA
CCTGCATCCATCTAGATCTCGAGCAGCTGAAGCTTACCGCTAGCATGGATAGATCCGGAAAGCCTGAACT
CACCGCGACGTCTGTCGAGAAGTTTCTGATCGAAAAGTTCGACAGCGTCTCCGACCTGATGCAGCTCTCG
GAGGGCGAAGAATCTCGTGCTTTCAGCTTCGATGTAGGAGGGCGTGGATATGTCCTGCGGGTAAATAGCT
GCGCCGATGGTTTCTACAAAGATCGTTATGTTTATCGGCACTTTGCATCGGCCGCGCTCCCGATTCCGGA
AGTGCTTGACATTGGGGAATTCAGCGAGAGCCTGACCTATTGCATCTCCCGCCGTGCACAGGGTGTCACG
TTGCAAGACCTGCCTGAAACCGAACTGCCCGCTGTTCTGCAGCCGGTCGCGGAGGCCATGGATGCGATCG
CTGCGGCCGATCTTAGCCAGACGAGCGGGTTCGGCCCATTCGGACCGCAAGGAATCGGTCAATACACTAC
ATGGCGTGATTTCATATGCGCGATTGCTGATCCCCATGTGTATCACTGGCAAACTGTGATGGACGACACC
GTCAGTGCGTCCGTCGCGCAGGCTCTCGATGAGCTGATGCTTTGGGCCGAGGACTGCCCCGAAGTCCGGC
ACCTCGTGCACGCGGATTTCGGCTCCAACAATGTCCTGACGGACAATGGCCGCATAACAGCGGTCATTGA
CTGGAGCGAGGCGATGTTCGGGGATTCCCAATACGAGGTCGCCAACATCTTCTTCTGGAGGCCGTGGTTG
GCTTGTATGGAGCAGCAGACGCGCTACTTCGAGCGGAGGCATCCGGAGCTTGCAGGATCGCCGCGGCTCC
GGGCGTATATGCTCCGCATTGGTCTTGACCAACTCTATCAGAGCTTGGTTGACGGCAATTTCGATGATGC
AGCTTGGGCGCAGGGTCGATGCGACGCAATCGTCCGATCCGGAGCCGGGACTGTCGGGCGTACACAAATC
GCCCGCAGAAGCGCGGCCGTCTGGACCGATGGCTGTGTAGAAGTACTCGCCGATAGTGGAAACCGACGCC
CCAGCACTCGTCCGAGGGCAAAGGAATAGGCTAGCCGCCCGCCCCACGACCCGCAGCGCCCGACCGAAAG
GAGCGCACGACCCCATGCATCGATGATATCAGATCCCCGGGATGCAGAAATTGATGATCTATTAAACAAT
AAAGATGTCCACTAAAATGGAAGTTTTTCCTGTCATACTTTGTTAAGAAGGGTGAGAACAGAGTACCTAC
ATTTTGAATGGAAGGATTGGAGCTACGGGGGTGGGGGTGGGGTGGGATTAGATAAATGCCTGCTCTTTAC
TGAAGGCTCTTTACTATTGCTTTATGATAATGTTTCATAGTTGGATATCATAATTTAAACAAGCAAAACC
AAATTAAGGGCCAGCTCATTCCTCCCACTCATGATCTATAGATCTATAGATCTCTCGTGGGATCATTGTT
TTTCTCTTGATTCCCACTTTGTGGTTCTAAGTACTGTGGTTTCCAAATGTGTCAGTTTCATAGCCTGAAG
AACGAGATCAGCAGCCTCTGTTCCACATACACTTCATTCTCAGTATTGTTTTGCCAAGTTCTAATTCCAT
CAGAAGCTGGTCGAGATCCGGAACCCTTAATATAACTTCGTATAATGTATGCTATACGAAGTTATTAGGT
CCCTCGAAGAGGTTCACTAGGATCCGCGTCGCCAGGACTTCTCTGGGCTGTGTTTAAACGGCCCGCATCT
TAATTTTTCTCCCTTCTTTCTTTTTTTGGCTTTGGGAAAAGCATCATTTTACCAAACATACCGAGAACGA
AAACTTCAAGGATGATGTTAGAAAAAAATGTGATTTAACTAGAACTTGCTGTCTGATGTTAGCAAATCAT
GGAATGTTCTGAGTCCCTGAGGGTTTACTGTGAAGTGCTGAGGACAGTGTTGACAACTAACTCGTTTTCC
TAGATGGAAACGGAGACATTGACCCCTCCCTCCATGTGGTAAACCACTCCAGAATGGCCACCAGGCTTCC
CAGAGTTCTATGGTCTTCTTCCCAAGAGAGTTTTTAATTGTAAATGCATACTTGGGAAGGACTTAGAGTT
TTAAACTGTTTTTTGCTTTTGCTTTTCCCTGACTCCCTTTGCTTGGAGGGTACCCAGCTTTTGTTCCCTT
TAGTGAGGGTTAATTGCGCGCTTGGCGTAATCATGGTCATAGCTGTTTCCTGTGTGAAATTGTTATCCGC
TCACAATTCCACACAACATACGAGCCGGGAGCATAAAGTGTAAAGCCTGGGGTGCCTAATGAGTGAGCTA
ACTCACATTAATTGCGTTGCGCTCACTGCCCGCTTTCCAGTCGGGAAACCTGTCGTGCCAGCTGCATTAA
TGAATCGGCCAACGCGCGGGGAGAGGCGGTTTGCGTATTGGGCGCTCTTCCGCTTCCTCGCTCACTGACT
CGCTGCGCTCGGTCGTTCGGCTGCGGCGAGCGGTATCAGCTCACTCAAAGGCGGTAATACGGTTATCCAC
AGAATCAGGGGATAACGCAGGAAAGAACATGTGAGCAAAAGGCCAGCAAAAGGCCAGGAACCGTAAAAAG
GCCGCGTTGCTGGCGTTTTTCCATAGGCTCCGCCCCCCTGACGAGCATCACAAAAATCGACGCTCAAGTC
AGAGGTGGCGAAACCCGACAGGACTATAAAGATACCAGGCGTTTCCCCCTGGAAGCTCCCTCGTGCGCTC
TCCTGTTCCGACCCTGCCGCTTACCGGATACCTGTCCGCCTTTCTCCCTTCGGGAAGCGTGGCGCTTTCT
CATAGCTCACGCTGTAGGTATCTCAGTTCGGTGTAGGTCGTTCGCTCCAAGCTGGGCTGTGTGCACGAAC
CCCCCGTTCAGCCCGACCGCTGCGCCTTATCCGGTAACTATCGTCTTGAGTCCAACCCGGTAAGACACGA
CTTATCGCCACTGGCAGCAGCCACTGGTAACAGGATTAGCAGAGCGAGGTATGTAGGCGGTGCTACAGAG
TTCTTGAAGTGGTGGCCTAACTACGGCTACACTAGAAGAACAGTATTTGGTATCTGCGCTCTGCTGAAGC
CAGTTACCTTCGGAAAAAGAGTTGGTAGCTCTTGATCCGGCAAACAAACCACCGCTGGTAGCGGTGGTTT
TTTTGTTTGCAAGCAGCAGATTACGCGCAGAAAAAAAGGATCTCAAGAAGATCCTTTGATCTTTTCTACG
GGGTCTGACGCTCAGTGGAACGAAAACTCACGTTAAGGGATTTTGGTCATGAGATTATCAAAAAGGATCT
TCACCTAGATCCTTTTAAATTAAAAATGAAGTTTTAAATCAATCTAAAGTATATATGAGTAAACTTGGTC
TGACAGTTACCAATGCTTAATCAGTGAGGCACCTATCTCAGCGATCTGTCTATTTCGTTCATCCATAGTT
GCCTGACTCCCCGTCGTGTAGATAACTACGATACGGGAGGGCTTACCATCTGGCCCCAGTGCTGCAATGA
TACCGCGAGACCCACGCTCACCGGCTCCAGATTTATCAGCAATAAACCAGCCAGCCGGAAGGGCCGAGCG
CAGAAGTGGTCCTGCAACTTTATCCGCCTCCATCCAGTCTATTAATTGTTGCCGGGAAGCTAGAGTAAGT
AGTTCGCCAGTTAATAGTTTGCGCAACGTTGTTGCCATTGCTACAGGCATCGTGGTGTCACGCTCGTCGT
TTGGTATGGCTTCATTCAGCTCCGGTTCCCAACGATCAAGGCGAGTTACATGATCCCCCATGTTGTGCAA
AAAAGCGGTTAGCTCCTTCGGTCCTCCGATCGTTGTCAGAAGTAAGTTGGCCGCAGTGTTATCACTCATG
GTTATGGCAGCACTGCATAATTCTCTTACTGTCATGCCATCCGTAAGATGCTTTTCTGTGACTGGTGAGT
ACTCAACCAAGTCATTCTGAGAATAGTGTATGCGGCGACCGAGTTGCTCTTGCCCGGCGTCAATACGGGA
TAATACCGCGCCACATAGCAGAACTTTAAAAGTGCTCATCATTGGAAAACGTTCTTCGGGGCGAAAACTC
TCAAGGATCTTACCGCTGTTGAGATCCAGTTCGATGTAACCCACTCGTGCACCCAACTGATCTTCAGCAT
CTTTTACTTTCACCAGCGTTTCTGGGTGAGCAAAAACAGGAAGGCAAAATGCCGCAAAAAAGGGAATAAG
GGCGACACGGAAATGTTGAATACTCATACTCTTCCTTTTTCAATATTATTGAAGCATTTATCAGGGTTAT
TGTCTCATGAGCGGATACATATTTGAATGTATTTAGAAAAATAAACAAATAGGGGTTCCGCGCACATTTC
CCCGAAAAGTGCCAC
